>Addgene plasmid #139802 | pRGEB-Cas9-VirD2 (PCO) | addgene full sequence | sequence record 292563 | Addgene NGS Result
CTTGTACAAAGTGGTTGATAACAGCGACTACAAGGATGACGATGACAAGGCTTAGAGCTCGAATTTCCCC
GATCGTTCAAACATTTGGCAATAAAGTTTCTTAAGATTGAATCCTGTTGCCGGTCTTGCGATGATTATCA
TATAATTTCTGTTGAATTACGTTAAGCATGTAATAATTAACATGTAATGCATGACGTTATTTATGAGATG
GGTTTTTATGATTAGAGTCCCGCAATTATACATTTAATACGCGATAGAAAACAAAATATAGCGCGCAAAC
TAGGATAAATTATCGCGCGCGGTGTCATCTATGTTACTAGATCGGGGTAACCGAACGCGTGAATTCACTG
GCCGTCGTTTTACACTGGCCGTCGTTTTACAACGTCGTGACTGGGAAAACCCTGGCGTTACCCAACTTAA
TCGCCTTGCAGCACATCCCCCTTTCGCCAGCTGGCGTAATAGCGAAGAGGCCCGCACCGATCGCCCTTCC
CAACAGTTGCGCAGCCTGAATGGCGAATGCTAGAGCAGCTTGAGCTTGGATCAGATTGTCGTTTCCCGCC
TTCAGTTTAAACTATCAGTGTTTGACAGGATATATTGGCGGGTAAACCTAAGAGAAAAGAGCGTTTATTA
GAATAATCGGATATTTAAAAGGGCGTGAAAAGGTTTATCCGTTCGTCCATTTGTATGTGCATGCCAACCA
CAGGGTTCCCCTCGGGATCAAAGTACTTTGATCCAACCCCTCCGCTGCTATAGTGCAGTCGGCTTCTGAC
GTTCAGTGCAGCCGTCTTCTGAAAACGACATGTCGCACAAGTCCTAAGTTACGCGACAGGCTGCCGCCCT
GCCCTTTTCCTGGCGTTTTCTTGTCGCGTGTTTTAGTCGCATAAAGTAGAATACTTGCGACTAGAACCGG
AGACATTACGCCATGAACAAGAGCGCCGCCGCTGGCCTGCTGGGCTATGCCCGCGTCAGCACCGACGACC
AGGACTTGACCAACCAACGGGCCGAACTGCACGCGGCCGGCTGCACCAAGCTGTTTTCCGAGAAGATCAC
CGGCACCAGGCGCGACCGCCCGGAGCTGGCCAGGATGCTTGACCACCTACGCCCTGGCGACGTTGTGACA
GTGACCAGGCTAGACCGCCTGGCCCGCAGCACCCGCGACCTACTGGACATTGCCGAGCGCATCCAGGAGG
CCGGCGCGGGCCTGCGTAGCCTGGCAGAGCCGTGGGCCGACACCACCACGCCGGCCGGCCGCATGGTGTT
GACCGTGTTCGCCGGCATTGCCGAGTTCGAGCGTTCCCTAATCATCGACCGCACCCGGAGCGGGCGCGAG
GCCGCCAAGGCCCGAGGCGTGAAGTTTGGCCCCCGCCCTACCCTCACCCCGGCACAGATCGCGCACGCCC
GCGAGCTGATCGACCAGGAAGGCCGCACCGTGAAAGAGGCGGCTGCACTGCTTGGCGTGCATCGCTCGAC
CCTGTACCGCGCACTTGAGCGCAGCGAGGAAGTGACGCCCACCGAGGCCAGGCGGCGCGGTGCCTTCCGT
GAGGACGCATTGACCGAGGCCGACGCCCTGGCGGCCGCCGAGAATGAACGCCAAGAGGAACAAGCATGAA
ACCGCACCAGGACGGCCAGGACGAACCGTTTTTCATTACCGAAGAGATCGAGGCGGAGATGATCGCGGCC
GGGTACGTGTTCGAGCCGCCCGCGCACGTCTCAACCGTGCGGCTGCATGAAATCCTGGCCGGTTTGTCTG
ATGCCAAGCTGGCGGCCTGGCCGGCCAGCTTGGCCGCTGAAGAAACCGAGCGCCGCCGTCTAAAAAGGTG
ATGTGTATTTGAGTAAAACAGCTTGCGTCATGCGGTCGCTGCGTATATGATGCGATGAGTAAATAAACAA
ATACGCAAGGGGAACGCATGAAGGTTATCGCTGTACTTAACCAGAAAGGCGGGTCAGGCAAGACGACCAT
CGCAACCCATCTAGCCCGCGCCCTGCAACTCGCCGGGGCCGATGTTCTGTTAGTCGATTCCGATCCCCAG
GGCAGTGCCCGCGATTGGGCGGCCGTGCGGGAAGATCAACCGCTAACCGTTGTCGGCATCGACCGCCCGA
CGATTGACCGCGACGTGAAGGCCATCGGCCGGCGCGACTTCGTAGTGATCGACGGAGCGCCCCAGGCGGC
GGACTTGGCTGTGTCCGCGATCAAGGCAGCCGACTTCGTGCTGATTCCGGTGCAGCCAAGCCCTTACGAC
ATATGGGCCACCGCCGACCTGGTGGAGCTGGTTAAGCAGCGCATTGAGGTCACGGATGGAAGGCTACAAG
CGGCCTTTGTCGTGTCGCGGGCGATCAAAGGCACGCGCATCGGCGGTGAGGTTGCCGAGGCGCTGGCCGG
GTACGAGCTGCCCATTCTTGAGTCCCGTATCACGCAGCGCGTGAGCTACCCAGGCACTGCCGCCGCCGGC
ACAACCGTTCTTGAATCAGAACCCGAGGGCGACGCTGCCCGCGAGGTCCAGGCGCTGGCCGCTGAAATTA
AATCAAAACTCATTTGAGTTAATGAGGTAAAGAGAAAATGAGCAAAAGCACAAACACGCTAAGTGCCGGC
CGTCCGAGCGCACGCAGCAGCAAGGCTGCAACGTTGGCCAGCCTGGCAGACACGCCAGCCATGAAGCGGG
TCAACTTTCAGTTGCCGGCGGAGGATCACACCAAGCTGAAGATGTACGCGGTACGCCAAGGCAAGACCAT
TACCGAGCTGCTATCTGAATACATCGCGCAGCTACCAGAGTAAATGAGCAAATGAATAAATGAGTAGATG
AATTTTAGCGGCTAAAGGAGGCGGCATGGAAAATCAAGAACAACCAGGCACCGACGCCGTGGAATGCCCC
ATGTGTTGAGGAACGGGCGGTTGGCCAGGCGTAAGCGGCTGGGTTGCCTGCCGGCCCTGCAATGGCACTG
GAACCCCCAAGCCCGAGGAATCGGCGTGAGCGGTCGCAAACCATCCGGCCCGGTACAAATCGGCGCGGCG
CTGGGTGATGACCTGGTGGAGAAGTTGAAGGCCGCGCAGGCCGCCCAGCGGCAACGCATCGAGGCAGAAG
CACGCCCCGGTGAATCGTGGCAAGCGGCCGCTGATCGAATCCGCAAAGAATCCCGGCAACCGCCGGCAGC
CGGTGCGCCGTCGATTAGGAAGCCGCCCAAGGGCGACGAGCAACCAGATTTTTTCGTTCCGATGCTCTAT
GACGTGGGCACCCGCGATAGTCGCAGCATCATGGACGTGGCCGTTTTCCGTCTGTCGAAGCGTGACCGAC
GAGCTGGCGAGGTGATCCGCTACGAGCTTCCAGACGGGCACGTAGAGGTTTCCGCAGGGCCGGCCGGCAT
GGCCAGTGTGTGGGATTACGACCTGGTACTGATGGCGGTTTCCCATCTAACCGAATCCATGAACCGATAC
CGGGAAGGGAAGGGAGACAAGCCCGGCCGCGTGTTCCGTCCACACGTTGCGGACGTACTCAAGTTCTGCC
GGCGAGCCGATGGCGGAAAGCAGAAAGACGACCTGGTAGAAACCTGCATTCGGTTAAACACCACGCACGT
TGCCATGCAGCGTACGAAGAAGGCCAAGAACGGCCGCCTGGTGACGGTATCCGAGGGTGAAGCCTTGATT
AGCCGCTACAAGATCGTAAAGAGCGAAACCGGGCGGCCGGAGTACATCGAGATCGAGCTAGCTGATTGGA
TGTACCGCGAGATCACAGAAGGCAAGAACCCGGACGTGCTGACGGTTCACCCCGATTACTTTTTGATCGA
TCCCGGCATCGGCCGTTTTCTCTACCGCCTGGCACGCCGCGCCGCAGGCAAGGCAGAAGCCAGATGGTTG
TTCAAGACGATCTACGAACGCAGTGGCAGCGCCGGAGAGTTCAAGAAGTTCTGTTTCACCGTGCGCAAGC
TGATCGGGTCAAATGACCTGCCGGAGTACGATTTGAAGGAGGAGGCGGGGCAGGCTGGCCCGATCCTAGT
CATGCGCTACCGCAACCTGATCGAGGGCGAAGCATCCGCCGGTTCCTAATGTACGGAGCAGATGCTAGGG
CAAATTGCCCTAGCAGGGGAAAAAGGTCGAAAAGCACTCTTTCCTGTGAATAGCACGTACATTGGGAACC
CAAAGCCGTACATTGGGAACCGGAACCCGTACATTGGGAACCCAAAGCCGTACATTGGGAACCGGTCACA
CATGTAAGTGACTGATATAAAAGAGAAAAAAGGCGATTTTTCCGCCTAAAACTCTTTAAAACTTATTAAA
ACTCTTAAAACCCGCCTGGCCTGTGCATAACTGTCTGGCCAGCGCACAGCCGAAGAGCTGCAAAAAGCGC
CTACCCTTCGGTCGCTGCGCTCCCTACGCCCCGCCGCTTCGCGTCGGCCTATCGCGGCCGCTGGCCGCTC
AAAAATGGCTGGCCTACGGCCAGGCAATCTACCAGGGCGCGGACAAGCCGCGCCGTCGCCACTCGACCGC
CGGCGCCCACATCAAGGCACCCTGCCTCGCGCGTTTCGGTGATGACGGTGAAAACCTCTGACACATGCAG
CTCCCGGAGACGGTCACAGCTTGTCTGTAAGCGGATGCCGGGAGCAGACAAGCCCGTCAGGGCGCGTCAG
CGGGTGTTGGCGGGTGTCGGGGCGCAGCCATGACCCAGTCACGTAGCGATAGCGGAGTGTATACTGGCTT
AACTATGCGGCATCAGAGCAGATTGTACTGAGAGTGCACCATATGCGGTGTGAAATACCGCACAGATGCG
TAAGGAGAAAATACCGCATCAGGCGCTCTTCCGCTTCCTCGCTCACTGACTCGCTGCGCTCGGTCGTTCG
GCTGCGGCGAGCGGTATCAGCTCACTCAAAGGCGGTAATACGGTTATCCACAGAATCAGGGGATAACGCA
GGAAAGAACATGTGAGCAAAAGGCCAGCAAAAGGCCAGGAACCGTAAAAAGGCCGCGTTGCTGGCGTTTT
TCCATAGGCTCCGCCCCCCTGACGAGCATCACAAAAATCGACGCTCAAGTCAGAGGTGGCGAAACCCGAC
AGGACTATAAAGATACCAGGCGTTTCCCCCTGGAAGCTCCCTCGTGCGCTCTCCTGTTCCGACCCTGCCG
CTTACCGGATACCTGTCCGCCTTTCTCCCTTCGGGAAGCGTGGCGCTTTCTCATAGCTCACGCTGTAGGT
ATCTCAGTTCGGTGTAGGTCGTTCGCTCCAAGCTGGGCTGTGTGCACGAACCCCCCGTTCAGCCCGACCG
CTGCGCCTTATCCGGTAACTATCGTCTTGAGTCCAACCCGGTAAGACACGACTTATCGCCACTGGCAGCA
GCCACTGGTAACAGGATTAGCAGAGCGAGGTATGTAGGCGGTGCTACAGAGTTCTTGAAGTGGTGGCCTA
ACTACGGCTACACTAGAAGGACAGTATTTGGTATCTGCGCTCTGCTGAAGCCAGTTACCTTCGGAAAAAG
AGTTGGTAGCTCTTGATCCGGCAAACAAACCACCGCTGGTAGCGGTGGTTTTTTTGTTTGCAAGCAGCAG
ATTACGCGCAGAAAAAAAGGATCTCAAGAAGATCCTTTGATCTTTTCTACGGGGTCTGACGCTCAGTGGA
ACGAAAACTCACGTTAAGGGATTTTGGTCATGCATTCTAGGTACTAAAACAATTCATCCAGTAAAATATA
ATATTTTATTTTCTCCCAATCAGGCTTGATCCCCAGTAAGTCAAAAAATAGCTCGACATACTGTTCTTCC
CCGATATCCTCCCTGATCGACCGGACGCAGAAGGCAATGTCATACCACTTGTCCGCCCTGCCGCTTCTCC
CAAGATCAATAAAGCCACTTACTTTGCCATCTTTCACAAAGATGTTGCTGTCTCCCAGGTCGCCGTGGGA
AAAGACAAGTTCCTCTTCGGGCTTTTCCGTCTTTAAAAAATCATACAGCTCGCGCGGATCTTTAAATGGA
GTGTCTTCTTCCCAGTTTTCGCAATCCACATCGGCCAGATCGTTATTCAGTAAGTAATCCAATTCGGCTA
AGCGGCTGTCTAAGCTATTCGTATAGGGACAATCCGATATGTCGATGGAGTGAAAGAGCCTGATGCACTC
CGCATACAGCTCGATAATCTTTTCAGGGCTTTGTTCATCTTCATACTCTTCCGAGCAAAGGACGCCATCG
GCCTCACTCATGAGCAGATTGCTCCAGCCATCATGCCGTTCAAAGTGCAGGACCTTTGGAACAGGCAGCT
TTCCTTCCAGCCATAGCATCATGTCCTTTTCCCGTTCCACATCATAGGTGGTCCCTTTATACCGGCTGTC
CGTCATTTTTAAATATAGGTTTTCATTTTCTCCCACCAGCTTATATACCTTAGCAGGAGACATTCCTTCC
GTATCTTTTACGCAGCGGTATTTTTCGATCAGTTTTTTCAATTCCGGTGATATTCTCATTTTAGCCATTT
ATTATTTCCTTCCTCTTTTCTACAGTATTTAAAGATACCCCAAGAAGCTAATTATAACAAGACGAACTCC
AATTCACTGTTCCTTGCATTCTAAAACCTTAAATACCAGAAAACAGCTTTTTCAAAGTTGTTTTCAAAGT
TGGCGTATAACATAGTATCGACGGAGCCGATTTTGAAACCGCGGTGATCACAGGCAGCAACGCTCTGTCA
TCGTTACAATCAACATGCTACCCTCCGCGAGATCATCCGTGTTTCAAACCCGGCAGCTTAGTTGCCGTTC
TTCCGAATAGCATCGGTAACATGAGCAAAGTCTGCCGCCTTACAACGGCTCTCCCGCTGACGCCGTCCCG
GACTGATGGGCTGCCTGTATCGAGTGGTGATTTTGTGCCGAGCTGCCGGTCGGGGAGCTGTTGGCTGGCT
GGTGGCAGGATATATTGTGGTGTAAACAAATTGACGCTTAGACAACTTAATAACACATTGCGGACGTTTT
TAATGTACTGAATTAACGCCGAATTAATTCGGGGGATCTGGATTTTAGTACTGGATTTTGGTTTTAGGAA
TTAGAAATTTTATTGATAGAAGTATTTTACAAATACAAATACATACTAAGGGTTTCTTATATGCTCAACA
CATGAGCGAAACCCTATAGGAACCCTAATTCCCTTATCTGGGAACTACTCACACATTATTATGGAGAAAC
TCGAGCTTGTCGATCGACAGATCCCGGTCGGCATCTACTCTATTTCTTTGCCCTCGGACGAGTGCTGGGG
CGTCGGTTTCCACTATCGGCGAGTACTTCTACACAGCCATCGGTCCAGACGGCCGCGCTTCTGCGGGCGA
TTTGTGTACGCCCGACAGTCCCGGCTCCGGATCGGACGATTGCGTCGCATCGACCCTGCGCCCAAGCTGC
ATCATCGAAATTGCCGTCAACCAAGCTCTGATAGAGTTGGTCAAGACCAATGCGGAGCATATACGCCCGG
AGTCGTGGCGATCCTGCAAGCTCCGGATGCCTCCGCTCGAAGTAGCGCGTCTGCTGCTCCATACAAGCCA
ACCACGGCCTCCAGAAGAAGATGTTGGCGACCTCGTATTGGGAATCCCCGAACATCGCCTCGCTCCAGTC
AATGACCGCTGTTATGCGGCCATTGTCCGTCAGGACATTGTTGGAGCCGAAATCCGCGTGCACGAGGTGC
CGGACTTCGGGGCAGTCCTCGGCCCAAAGCATCAGCTCATCGAGAGCCTGCGCGACGGACGCACTGACGG
TGTCGTCCATCACAGTTTGCCAGTGATACACATGGGGATCAGCAATCGCGCATATGAAATCACGCCATGT
AGTGTATTGACCGATTCCTTGCGGTCCGAATGGGCCGAACCCGCTCGTCTGGCTAAGATCGGCCGCAGCG
ATCGCATCCATAGCCTCCGCGACCGGTTGTAGAACAGCGGGCAGTTCGGTTTCAGGCAGGTCTTGCAACG
TGACACCCTGTGAACGGCGGGAGATGCAATAGGTCAGGCTCTCGCTAAACTCCCCAATGTCAAGCACTTC
CGGAATCGGGAGCGCGGCCGATGCAAAGTGCCGATAAACATAACGATCTTTGTAGAAACCATCGGCGCAG
CTATTTACCCGCAGGACATATCCACGCCCTCCTACATCGAAGCTGAAAGCACGAGATTCTTCGCCCTCCG
AGAGCTGCATCAGGTCGGAGACGCTGTCGAACTTTTCGATCAGAAACTTCTCGACAGACGTCGCGGTGAG
TTCAGGCTTTTTCATATCTCATTGCCCCCCGGATCTGCGAAAGCTCGAGAGAGATAGATTTGTAGAGAGA
GACTGGTGATTTCAGCGTGTCCTCTCCAAATGAAATGAACTTCCTTATATAGAGGAAGGGTCTTGCGAAG
GATAGTGGGATTGTGCGTCATCCCTTACGTCAGTGGAGATATCACATCAATCCACTTGCTTTGAAGACGT
GGTTGGAACGTCTTCTTTTTCCACGATGCTCCTCGTGGGTGGGGGTCCATCTTTGGGACCACTGTCGGCA
GAGGCATCTTGAACGATAGCCTTTCCTTTATCGCAATGATGGCATTTGTAGGTGCCACCTTCCTTTTCTA
CTGTCCTTTTGATGAAGTGACAGATAGCTGGGCAATGGAATCCGAGGAGGTTTCCCGATATTACCCTTTG
TTGAAAAGTCTCAATAGCCCTTTGGTCTTCTGAGACTGTATCTTTGATATTCTTGGAGTAGACGAGAGTG
TCGTGCTCCACCATGTTCACATCAATCCACTTGCTTTGAAGACGTGGTTGGAACGTCTTCTTTTTCCACG
ATGCTCCTCGTGGGTGGGGGTCCATCTTTGGGACCACTGTCGGCAGAGGCATCTTGAACGATAGCCTTTC
CTTTATCGCAATGATGGCATTTGTAGGTGCCACCTTCCTTTTCTACTGTCCTTTTGATGAAGTGACAGAT
AGCTGGGCAATGGAATCCGAGGAGGTTTCCCGATATTACCCTTTGTTGAAAAGTCTCAATAGCCCTTTGG
TCTTCTGAGACTGTATCTTTGATATTCTTGGAGTAGACGAGAGTGTCGTGCTCCACCATGTTGGCAAGCT
GCTCTAGCCAATACGCAAACCGCCTCTCCCCGCGCGTTGGCCGATTCATTAATGCAGCTGGCACGACAGG
TTTCCCGACTGGAAAGCGGGCAGTGAGCGCAACGCAATTAATGTGAGTTAGCTCACTCATTAGGCACCCC
AGGCTTTACACTTTATGCTTCCGGCTCGTATGTTGTGTGGAATTGTGAGCGGATAACAATTTCACACAGG
AAACAGCTATGACATGATTACGCCAAGCTTAAGGAATCTTTAAACATACGAACAGATCACTTAAAGTTCT
TCTGAAGCAACTTAAAGTTATCAGGCATGCATGGATCTTGGAGGAATCAGATGTGCAGTCAGGGACCATA
GCACAAGACAGGCGTCTTCTACTGGTGCTACCAGCAAATGCTGGAAGCCGGGAACACTGGGTACGTTGGA
AACCACGTGATGTGAAGAAGTAAGATAAACTGTAGGAGAAAAGCATTTCGTAGTGGGCCATGAAGCCTTT
CAGGACATGTATTGCAGTATGGGCCGGCCCATTACGCAATTGGACGACAACAAAGACTAGTATTAGTACC
ACCTCGGCTATCCACATAGATCAAAGCTGATTTAAAAGAGTTGTGCAGATGATCCGTGGCAGGAGACCGA
GGTCTCGGTTTTAGAGCTAGAAATAGCAAGTTAAAATAAGGCTAGTCCGTTATCAACTTGAAAAAGTGGC
ACCGAGTCGGTGCTTTTTTGTTTTAGAGCTAGAAATAGCAAGTTAAAATAAGGCTAGTCCGTTTTTAGCG
CGTGCATGCCTGCAGGTCCACAAATTCGGGTCAAGGCGGAAGCCAGCGCGCCACCCCACGTCAGCAAATA
CGGAGGCGCGGGGTTGACGGCGTCACCCGGTCCTAACGGCGACCAACAAACCAGCCAGAAGAAATTACAG
TAAAAAAAAAGTAAATTGCACTTTGATCCACCTTTTATTACCTAAGTCTCAATTTGGATCACCCTTAAAC
CTATCTTTTCAATTTGGGCCGGGTTGTGGTTTGGACTACCATGAACAACTTTTCGTCATGTCTAACTTCC
CTTTCAGCAAACATATGAACCATATATAGAGGAGATCGGCCGTATACTAGAGCTGATGTGTTTAAGGTCG
TTGATTGCACGAGAAAAAAAAATCCAAATCGCAACAATAGCAAATTTATCTGGTTCAAAGTGAAAAGATA
TGTTTAAAGGTAGTCCAAAGTAAAACTTATAGATAATAAAATGTGGTCCAAAGCGTAATTCACTCAAAAA
AAATCAACGAGACGTGTACCAAACGGAGACAAACGGCATCTTCTCGAAATTTCCCAACCGCTCGCTCGCC
CGCCTCGTCTTCCCGGAAACCGCGGTGGTTTCAGCGTGGCGGATTCTCCAAGCAGACGGAGACGTCACGG
CACGGGACTCCTCCCACCACCCAACCGCCATAAATACCAGCCCCCTCATCTCCTCTCCTCGCATCAGCTC
CACCCCCGAAAAATTTCTCCCCAATCTCGCGAGGCTCTCGTCGTCGAATCGAATCCTCTCGCGTCCTCAA
GGTACGCTGCTTCTCCTCTCCTCGCTTCGTTTCGATTCGATTTCGGACGGGTGAGGTTGTTTTGTTGCTA
GATCCGATTGGTGGTTAGGGTTGTCGATGTGATTATCGTGAGATGTTTAGGGGTTGTAGATCTGATGGTT
GTGATTTGGGCACGGTTGGTTCGATAGGTGGAATCGTGGTTAGGTTTTGGGATTGGATGTTGGTTCTGAT
GATTGGGGGGAATTTTTACGGTTAGATGAATTGTTGGATGATTCGATTGGGGAAATCGGTGTAGATCTGT
TGGGGAATTGTGGAACTAGTCATGCCTGAGTGATTGGTGCGATTTGTAGCGTGTTCCATCTTGTAGGCCT
TGTTGCGAGCATGTTCAGATCTACTGTTCCGCTCTTGATTGAGTTATTGGTGCCATGGGTTGGTGCAAAC
ACAGGCTTTAATATGTTATATCTGTTTTGTGTTTGATGTAGATCTGTAGGGTAGTTCTTCTTAGACATGG
TTCAATTATGTAGCTTGTGCGTTTCGATTTGATTTCATATGTTCACAGATTAGATAATGATGAACTCTTT
TAATTAATTGTCAATGGTAAATAGGAAGTCTTGTCGCTATATCTGTCATAATGATCTCATGTTACTATCT
GCCAGTAATTTATGCTAAGAACTATATTAGAATATCATGTTACAATCTGTAGTAATATCATGTTACAATC
TGTAGTTCATCTATATAATCTATTGTGGTAATTTCTTTTTACTATCTGTGTGAAGATTATTGCCACTAGT
TCATTCTACTTATTTCTGAAGTTCAGGATACGTGTGCTGTTACTACCTATCTGAATACATGTGTGATGTG
CCTGTTACTATCTTTTTGAATACATGTATGTTCTGTTGGAATATGTTTGCTGTTTGATCCGTTGTTGTGT
CCTTAATCTTGTGCTAGTTCTTACCCTATCTGTTTGGTGATTATTTCTTGCAGATAGTTATCAACAAGTT
TGTACAAAAAAGCAGGCTTCGAAGGAGATAGAACCAATTCTCTAAGGAAATACTTAACCATGGACTATAA
GGACCACGACGGAGACTACAAGGATCATGATATTGATTACAAAGACGATGACGATAAGATGGCCCCAAAG
AAGAAGCGGAAGGTCGGTATCCACGGAGTCCCAGCAGCCGACAAGAAGTACAGCATCGGCCTGGACATCG
GCACCAACTCTGTGGGCTGGGCCGTGATCACCGACGAGTACAAGGTGCCCAGCAAGAAATTCAAGGTGCT
GGGCAACACCGACCGGCACAGCATCAAGAAGAACCTGATCGGAGCCCTGCTGTTCGACAGCGGCGAAACA
GCCGAGGCCACCCGGCTGAAGAGAACCGCCAGAAGAAGATACACCAGACGGAAGAACCGGATCTGCTATC
TGCAAGAGATCTTCAGCAACGAGATGGCCAAGGTGGACGACAGCTTCTTCCACAGACTGGAAGAGTCCTT
CCTGGTGGAAGAGGATAAGAAGCACGAGCGGCACCCCATCTTCGGCAACATCGTGGACGAGGTGGCCTAC
CACGAGAAGTACCCCACCATCTACCACCTGAGAAAGAAACTGGTGGACAGCACCGACAAGGCCGACCTGC
GGCTGATCTATCTGGCCCTGGCCCACATGATCAAGTTCCGGGGCCACTTCCTGATCGAGGGCGACCTGAA
CCCCGACAACAGCGACGTGGACAAGCTGTTCATCCAGCTGGTGCAGACCTACAACCAGCTGTTCGAGGAA
AACCCCATCAACGCCAGCGGCGTGGACGCCAAGGCCATCCTGTCTGCCAGACTGAGCAAGAGCAGACGGC
TGGAAAATCTGATCGCCCAGCTGCCCGGCGAGAAGAAGAATGGCCTGTTCGGAAACCTGATTGCCCTGAG
CCTGGGCCTGACCCCCAACTTCAAGAGCAACTTCGACCTGGCCGAGGATGCCAAACTGCAGCTGAGCAAG
GACACCTACGACGACGACCTGGACAACCTGCTGGCCCAGATCGGCGACCAGTACGCCGACCTGTTTCTGG
CCGCCAAGAACCTGTCCGACGCCATCCTGCTGAGCGACATCCTGAGAGTGAACACCGAGATCACCAAGGC
CCCCCTGAGCGCCTCTATGATCAAGAGATACGACGAGCACCACCAGGACCTGACCCTGCTGAAAGCTCTC
GTGCGGCAGCAGCTGCCTGAGAAGTACAAAGAGATTTTCTTCGACCAGAGCAAGAACGGCTACGCCGGCT
ACATTGACGGCGGAGCCAGCCAGGAAGAGTTCTACAAGTTCATCAAGCCCATCCTGGAAAAGATGGACGG
CACCGAGGAACTGCTCGTGAAGCTGAACAGAGAGGACCTGCTGCGGAAGCAGCGGACCTTCGACAACGGC
AGCATCCCCCACCAGATCCACCTGGGAGAGCTGCACGCCATTCTGCGGCGGCAGGAAGATTTTTACCCAT
TCCTGAAGGACAACCGGGAAAAGATCGAGAAGATCCTGACCTTCCGCATCCCCTACTACGTGGGCCCTCT
GGCCAGGGGAAACAGCAGATTCGCCTGGATGACCAGAAAGAGCGAGGAAACCATCACCCCCTGGAACTTC
GAGGAAGTGGTGGACAAGGGCGCTTCCGCCCAGAGCTTCATCGAGCGGATGACCAACTTCGATAAGAACC
TGCCCAACGAGAAGGTGCTGCCCAAGCACAGCCTGCTGTACGAGTACTTCACCGTGTATAACGAGCTGAC
CAAAGTGAAATACGTGACCGAGGGAATGAGAAAGCCCGCCTTCCTGAGCGGCGAGCAGAAAAAGGCCATC
GTGGACCTGCTGTTCAAGACCAACCGGAAAGTGACCGTGAAGCAGCTGAAAGAGGACTACTTCAAGAAAA
TCGAGTGCTTCGACTCCGTGGAAATCTCCGGCGTGGAAGATCGGTTCAACGCCTCCCTGGGCACATACCA
CGATCTGCTGAAAATTATCAAGGACAAGGACTTCCTGGACAATGAGGAAAACGAGGACATTCTGGAAGAT
ATCGTGCTGACCCTGACACTGTTTGAGGACAGAGAGATGATCGAGGAACGGCTGAAAACCTATGCCCACC
TGTTCGACGACAAAGTGATGAAGCAGCTGAAGCGGCGGAGATACACCGGCTGGGGCAGGCTGAGCCGGAA
GCTGATCAACGGCATCCGGGACAAGCAGTCCGGCAAGACAATCCTGGATTTCCTGAAGTCCGACGGCTTC
GCCAACAGAAACTTCATGCAGCTGATCCACGACGACAGCCTGACCTTTAAAGAGGACATCCAGAAAGCCC
AGGTGTCCGGCCAGGGCGATAGCCTGCACGAGCACATTGCCAATCTGGCCGGCAGCCCCGCCATTAAGAA
GGGCATCCTGCAGACAGTGAAGGTGGTGGACGAGCTCGTGAAAGTGATGGGCCGGCACAAGCCCGAGAAC
ATCGTGATCGAAATGGCCAGAGAGAACCAGACCACCCAGAAGGGACAGAAGAACAGCCGCGAGAGAATGA
AGCGGATCGAAGAGGGCATCAAAGAGCTGGGCAGCCAGATCCTGAAAGAACACCCCGTGGAAAACACCCA
GCTGCAGAACGAGAAGCTGTACCTGTACTACCTGCAGAATGGGCGGGATATGTACGTGGACCAGGAACTG
GACATCAACCGGCTGTCCGACTACGATGTGGACCATATCGTGCCTCAGAGCTTTCTGAAGGACGACTCCA
TCGACAACAAGGTGCTGACCAGAAGCGACAAGAACCGGGGCAAGAGCGACAACGTGCCCTCCGAAGAGGT
CGTGAAGAAGATGAAGAACTACTGGCGGCAGCTGCTGAACGCCAAGCTGATTACCCAGAGAAAGTTCGAC
AATCTGACCAAGGCCGAGAGAGGCGGCCTGAGCGAACTGGATAAGGCCGGCTTCATCAAGAGACAGCTGG
TGGAAACCCGGCAGATCACAAAGCACGTGGCACAGATCCTGGACTCCCGGATGAACACTAAGTACGACGA
GAATGACAAGCTGATCCGGGAAGTGAAAGTGATCACCCTGAAGTCCAAGCTGGTGTCCGATTTCCGGAAG
GATTTCCAGTTTTACAAAGTGCGCGAGATCAACAACTACCACCACGCCCACGACGCCTACCTGAACGCCG
TCGTGGGAACCGCCCTGATCAAAAAGTACCCTAAGCTGGAAAGCGAGTTCGTGTACGGCGACTACAAGGT
GTACGACGTGCGGAAGATGATCGCCAAGAGCGAGCAGGAAATCGGCAAGGCTACCGCCAAGTACTTCTTC
TACAGCAACATCATGAACTTTTTCAAGACCGAGATTACCCTGGCCAACGGCGAGATCCGGAAGCGGCCTC
TGATCGAGACAAACGGCGAAACCGGGGAGATCGTGTGGGATAAGGGCCGGGATTTTGCCACCGTGCGGAA
AGTGCTGAGCATGCCCCAAGTGAATATCGTGAAAAAGACCGAGGTGCAGACAGGCGGCTTCAGCAAAGAG
TCTATCCTGCCCAAGAGGAACAGCGATAAGCTGATCGCCAGAAAGAAGGACTGGGACCCTAAGAAGTACG
GCGGCTTCGACAGCCCCACCGTGGCCTATTCTGTGCTGGTGGTGGCCAAAGTGGAAAAGGGCAAGTCCAA
GAAACTGAAGAGTGTGAAAGAGCTGCTGGGGATCACCATCATGGAAAGAAGCAGCTTCGAGAAGAATCCC
ATCGACTTTCTGGAAGCCAAGGGCTACAAAGAAGTGAAAAAGGACCTGATCATCAAGCTGCCTAAGTACT
CCCTGTTCGAGCTGGAAAACGGCCGGAAGAGAATGCTGGCCTCTGCCGGCGAACTGCAGAAGGGAAACGA
ACTGGCCCTGCCCTCCAAATATGTGAACTTCCTGTACCTGGCCAGCCACTATGAGAAGCTGAAGGGCTCC
CCCGAGGATAATGAGCAGAAACAGCTGTTTGTGGAACAGCACAAGCACTACCTGGACGAGATCATCGAGC
AGATCAGCGAGTTCTCCAAGAGAGTGATCCTGGCCGACGCTAATCTGGACAAAGTGCTGTCCGCCTACAA
CAAGCACCGGGATAAGCCCATCAGAGAGCAGGCCGAGAATATCATCCACCTGTTTACCCTGACCAATCTG
GGAGCCCCTGCCGCCTTCAAGTACTTTGACACCACCATCGACCGGAAGAGGTACACCAGCACCAAAGAGG
TGCTGGACGCCACCCTGATCCACCAGAGCATCACCGGCCTGTACGAGACACGGATCGACCTGTCTCAGCT
GGGAGGCGACATGCCTGACAGAGCACAGGTTATAATTCGTATAGTACCAGGAGGGGGAACAAAGACGCTT
CAACAAATCATTAATCAATTAGAATATTTATCAAGGAAGGGTAGGCTTGAACTACAGCGTTCTGCACGTC
ATTTGGATATCCCGCTACCACCAGATCAAATACATGAACTCGCTAGAAGTTGGGTCCAGGAAACAGGCAC
TTATGATGAGTCTCAACCCGATGAAGAAAGACAACAAGAGCTTACAACACATATAATCGTATCATTCCCC
GCCGGAACGTCACAAGTAGCAGCTTATGCAGCATCCCGAGAGTGGGCAGCAGAAATGTTTGGATCCGGAG
CTGGAGGTGGCCGTTATAACTATCTTACCGCTTTCCACATTGACCGAGATCATCCTCATCTCCATGTTGT
AGTTAATAGAAGAGAACTTTTAGGACACGGCTGGCTTAAAATATCTCGAAGACATCCACAACTTAATTAC
GATGCTCTACGAATAAAGATGGCTGAAATATCACTGAGACACGGAATAGCCCTAGATGCGAGTAGGAGAG
CCGAAAGGGGTATCACAGAACGACCAATCACATATGCACAATACAGAAGACTCGAAAGGGAGCAAGCGAG
GCAAATTAGATTTGAAGACGCAGATCTGGAACAATCAAGTCCTCAAGGAGACCACCCAGAGTTTAGTCAA
CCTTTTGACACCTCCCCATTTGAGGCGTCTGCAGGTGGACCAGAAGACATGCCTAGGCCAAATAATAGAC
AGAATGAATCTCAAGTCCATCTCCAGGAACCCGCAGGTGTTAGCAATGAAGCTGGAGTGCTTGTTAGAGT
AGCACTAGAAACAGAAAGACTCGCTCAACCATTTGTTTCGGAAACTATCTTAGCGGACGATATAGGGTCG
GGATCTTCACGAGTCGCGGAAGGAAGAGTCGAAAGTGCTAATCGAACACCAGATATTCCAAGAGCAGCTA
CAGAAGCAGCAACCCATACTACTCATGATAGACAGAGACGTGCCAAGAGACCTCATGACGATGACGGAGG
GCCATCGGGGGCTAAAAGAGTTACACTAGAAGGAATCGCAGTTGGGCCACAAGCCAATGCCGGAGAACAG
GATGGTTCCTCAGGTCCGCTTGTCAGACAGGCTGGGACTAGCAGACCGAGTCCCCCTACCGCAACCACCC
GAGCTAGTACAGCAACTGATTCATTATCTGCAACTGCGCACTTACAACAACGAAGAGGGGTATTGTCTAA
GAGACCTAGAGAAGATGACGATGGTGAACCTAGTGAAAGGAAAAGAGAAAGAGATGAAAGATCCAAAGAT
GGAAGAGGAGGGAACAGAAGAAAAAGGCCGGCGGCCACGAAAAAGGCCGGCCAGGCAAAAAAGAAAAAGT
AAGAATTCGCGGCCGCACTCGAGATATCTAGACCCAGCTTT
Features (pLannotate 1.2.2; 30 found; start..end, strand, type, name):
     25..49      +  CDS            3xFLAG (fragment): three tandem FLAG® epitope tags, followed by an enterokinase cleavage site
     71..323     +  terminator     NOS terminator: nopaline synthase terminator and poly(A) signal
    363..517     +  CDS            lacZα (fragment): LacZα fragment of β-galactosidase; lacZ fragment
    583..607     +  misc_feature   RB T-DNA repeat: right border repeat from nopaline C58 T-DNA
    947..1348    +  CDS            Y4CG_SINFN (fragment): Protein inferred from homology: Swiss-Prot protein existence level 3. From Sinorhizobium fredii (strain NBRC 101917 / NGR234).
   1908..2537    +  CDS            pVS1 StaA: stability protein from the Pseudomonas plasmid pVS1 (Heeb et al., 2000)
   2966..4039    +  CDS            pVS1 RepA: replication protein from the Pseudomonas plasmid pVS1 (Heeb et al., 2000)
   4105..4299    +  rep_origin     pVS1 oriV: origin of replication for the Pseudomonas plasmid pVS1 (Heeb et al., 2000)
   4502..4541    +  CDS            rop (fragment): Rop protein, which maintains plasmids at low copy number; rop
   4643..4783    +  misc_feature   bom: basis of mobility region from pBR322
   4969..5557    -  rep_origin     ori: high-copy-number ColE1/pMB1/pBR322/pUC origin of replication
   5644..6438    -  CDS            KanR: aminoglycoside phosphotransferase; aphA-3; confers resistance to kanamycin
   6863..6887    +  misc_feature   LB T-DNA repeat: left border repeat from nopaline C58 T-DNA
   6965..7139    -  polyA_signal   CaMV poly(A) signal: cauliflower mosaic virus polyadenylation signal
   7180..8205    -  CDS            HygR: hygromycin B phosphotransferase confers resistance to hygromycin
   8272..8948    -  promoter       CaMV 35S promoter (enhanced): cauliflower mosaic virus 35S promoter with a duplicated enhancer region
   9038..9126    +  CDS            lacI (fragment): lac repressor; lacI; The lac repressor binds to the lac operator to inhibit transcription in E. coli. This inhibition can be relieved by adding lactose or isopropyl-β-D-thiogalactopyranoside (IPTG).
   9139..9160    +  protein_bind   CAP binding site: CAP binding activates transcription in the presence of cAMP. E. coli catabolite activator protein
   9175..9205    +  promoter       lac promoter: promoter for the E. coli lac operon
   9209..9231    +  protein_bind   lac operator (fragment): The lac repressor binds to the lac operator to inhibit transcription in E. coli. This inhibition can be relieved by adding lactose or isopropyl-β-D-thiogalactopyranoside (IPTG). lac repressor encoded by lacI
   9271..9651    +  promoter       OsU3 promoter: Oryza sativa (rice) snRNA U3 promoter
   9668..9743    +  misc_RNA       gRNA scaffold: guide RNA scaffold for the Streptococcus pyogenes CRISPR/Cas9 system
   9750..9793    +  misc_RNA       gRNA scaffold (fragment): guide RNA scaffold for the Streptococcus pyogenes CRISPR/Cas9 system
   9824..11533   +  promoter       Ubi promoter: RUBQ2; promoter for the rice (Oryza sativa) polyubiquitin gene RUBQ2
  11544..11568   +  protein_bind   attB1: mutant version of attB; recombination site for the Gateway® BP reaction BP Clonase™
  11730..13331   +  CDS            Cas9(N): N-terminal portion of Streptococcus pyogenes Cas9 (Zetsche et al., 2015)
  13332..15830   +  CDS            Cas9(C): C-terminal portion of Streptococcus pyogenes Cas9 (Zetsche et al., 2015)
  15831..17171   +  CDS            virD2: VIRD2_AGRFC - Experimental evidence at protein level: Swiss-Prot protein existence level 1. Tumor formation by A.tumefaciens involves the transfer and integration of a defined segment (T-DNA) of Ti plasmid DNA into the plant nuclear genome. The virD operon encodes a site-specific endonuclease that cleaves at a unique site within both 24 bp direct repeats flanking the T-DNA. From Agrobacterium fabrum (strain C58 / ATCC 33970) (Agrobacterium tumefaciens (strain C58)).
  17172..17219   +  CDS            nucleoplasmin NLS: bipartite nuclear localization signal from nucleoplasmin
  17252..15      -  protein_bind   attB2 (across the origin): mutant version of attB; recombination site for the Gateway® BP reaction BP Clonase™
