[The description below was written by a language model from this plasmid's Addgene catalogue record and pLannotate feature annotations shown in this document.]
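Description:
pRGEB-Cas9-VirD2 (PCO) is a plant expression T-DNA binary vector of about 17.3 kb built on the pRGEB32 backbone. It carries the pVS1 replication module (oriV, RepA and the StaA stability protein), which is typically used for maintenance in Agrobacterium. A ColE1/pBR322-type origin with the bom mobilisation region supports propagation in E. coli, and a kanamycin resistance gene provides bacterial selection. Between the nopaline-type left and right border repeats lies a hygromycin phosphotransferase gene driven by an enhanced CaMV 35S promoter and ended by the CaMV poly(A) signal, which allows selection of transformed plant cells.

The main payload is a synthetic, plant codon-optimised fusion of Streptococcus pyogenes Cas9 to the Agrobacterium VirD2 relaxase, assembled by Gibson cloning. It is expressed from the rice polyubiquitin (RUBQ2) promoter. The Cas9 coding region is annotated as two halves that abut directly, so it forms one continuous reading frame that runs straight into virD2. A bipartite nucleoplasmin nuclear localisation signal follows virD2, and the NOS terminator closes the unit after an attB2 site and a short 3xFLAG fragment. An attB1 site sits upstream of the coding region. The T-DNA also contains a rice U3 snRNA promoter followed by an SpCas9 guide RNA scaffold and a partial second scaffold; no specific guide or target sequence is annotated.

According to the associated publication title, fusing Cas9 to VirD2 is intended to facilitate homology-directed repair for precise genome engineering in rice. VirD2 is the relaxase that nicks T-DNA borders, which fits this use, although the record does not describe the repair template design.
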