Addgene plasmid #139802: pRGEB-Cas9-VirD2 (PCO)
Purpose: Expressing Cas9-VirD fusion under ubiquitin promoter
Depositing lab: Magdy Mahfouz. Depositing organization: King Abdullah University of Science and Technology (KAUST). Publication: Fusion of the Cas9 endonuclease and the VirD2 relaxase facilitates homology-directed repair for precise genome engineering in rice. Ali Z, Shami A, Sedeek K, Kamel R, Alhabsi A, Tehseen M, Hassan N, Butt H, Kababji A, Hamdan SM, Mahfouz MM. Commun Biol. 2020 Jan 23;3(1):44. doi: 10.1038/s42003-020-0768-9. PubMed 31974493.
Backbone
  Vector backbone: pRGEB32
  Total vector size (bp): 17260
  Vector type: Plant Expression
  Selectable markers: Hygromycin
Growth in bacteria
  Bacterial resistance: Kanamycin, 50 μg/mL
  Growth temperature: 37°C
  Growth strain: DH5alpha
  Copy number: Unknown
Gene/Insert
  Gene/Insert name: Cas9-VirD2
  Species: Synthetic; Plants codon optimized
  Promoter: Ubiquitin
  Tag / fusion protein: Cas9-VirD2
  Cloning method: Gibson Cloning
  Sequencing primers: 5′ multiple; 3′ multiple
Resource information
  A portion of this plasmid was derived from a plasmid made by: Synthetic
Terms and licenses: Academic/Nonprofit Terms; Industry Terms: Not Available to Industry
How to cite: pRGEB-Cas9-VirD2 (PCO) was a gift from Magdy Mahfouz (Addgene plasmid # 139802 ; http://n2t.net/addgene:139802 ; RRID:Addgene_139802)
